>Addgene plasmid #105203 | pLN553 (FuGW-S(MAFK)p-Sponge7) | addgene full sequence | sequence record 201274 | Addgene NGS Result
ATATACGCGTTGACATTGATTATTGACTAGTTATTAATAGTAATCAATTACGGGGTCATTAGTTCATAGC
CCATATATGGAGTTCCGCGTTACATAACTTACGGTAAATGGCCCGCCTGGCTGACCGCCCAACGACCCCC
GCCCATTGACGTCAATAATGACGTATGTTCCCATAGTAACGCCAATAGGGACTTTCCATTGACGTCAATG
GGTGGAGTATTTACGGTAAACTGCCCACTTGGCAGTACATCAAGTGTATCATATGCCAAGTACGCCCCCT
ATTGACGTCAATGACGGTAAATGGCCCGCCTGGCATTATGCCCAGTACATGACCTTATGGGACTTTCCTA
CTTGGCAGTACATCTACGTATTAGTCATCGCTATTACCATGGTGATGCGGTTTTGGCAGTACATCAATGG
GCGTGGATAGCGGTTTGACTCACGGGGATTTCCAAGTCTCCACCCCATTGACGTCAATGGGAGTTTGTTT
TGGCACCAAAATCAACGGGACTTTCCAAAATGTCGTAACAACTCCGCCCCATTGACGCAAATGGGCGGTA
GGCGTGTACGGTGGGAGGTCTATATAAGCAGCGCGTTTTGCCTGTACTGGGTCTCTCTGGTTAGACCAGA
TCTGAGCCTGGGAGCTCTCTGGCTAACTAGGGAACCCACTGCTTAAGCCTCAATAAAGCTTGCCTTGAGT
GCTTCAAGTAGTGTGTGCCCGTCTGTTGTGTGACTCTGGTAACTAGAGATCCCTCAGACCCTTTTAGTCA
GTGTGGAAAATCTCTAGCAGTGGCGCCCGAACAGGGACTTGAAAGCGAAAGGGAAACCAGAGGAGCTCTC
TCGACGCAGGACTCGGCTTGCTGAAGCGCGCACGGCAAGAGGCGAGGGGCGGCGACTGGTGAGTACGCCA
AAAATTTTGACTAGCGGAGGCTAGAAGGAGAGAGATGGGTGCGAGAGCGTCAGTATTAAGCGGGGGAGAA
TTAGATCGCGATGGGAAAAAATTCGGTTAAGGCCAGGGGGAAAGAAAAAATATAAATTAAAACATATAGT
ATGGGCAAGCAGGGAGCTAGAACGATTCGCAGTTAATCCTGGCCTGTTAGAAACATCAGAAGGCTGTAGA
CAAATACTGGGACAGCTACAACCATCCCTTCAGACAGGATCAGAAGAACTTAGATCATTATATAATACAG
TAGCAACCCTCTATTGTGTGCATCAAAGGATAGAGATAAAAGACACCAAGGAAGCTTTAGACAAGATAGA
GGAAGAGCAAAACAAAAGTAAGACCACCGCACAGCAAGCGGCCGCTGATCTTCAGACCTGGAGGAGGAGA
TATGAGGGACAATTGGAGAAGTGAATTATATAAATATAAAGTAGTAAAAATTGAACCATTAGGAGTAGCA
CCCACCAAGGCAAAGAGAAGAGTGGTGCAGAGAGAAAAAAGAGCAGTGGGAATAGGAGCTTTGTTCCTTG
GGTTCTTGGGAGCAGCAGGAAGCACTATGGGCGCAGCGTCAATGACGCTGACGGTACAGGCCAGACAATT
ATTGTCTGGTATAGTGCAGCAGCAGAACAATTTGCTGAGGGCTATTGAGGCGCAACAGCATCTGTTGCAA
CTCACAGTCTGGGGCATCAAGCAGCTCCAGGCAAGAATCCTGGCTGTGGAAAGATACCTAAAGGATCAAC
AGCTCCTGGGGATTTGGGGTTGCTCTGGAAAACTCATTTGCACCACTGCTGTGCCTTGGAATGCTAGTTG
GAGTAATAAATCTCTGGAACAGATTTGGAATCACACGACCTGGATGGAGTGGGACAGAGAAATTAACAAT
TACACAAGCTTAATACACTCCTTAATTGAAGAATCGCAAAACCAGCAAGAAAAGAATGAACAAGAATTAT
TGGAATTAGATAAATGGGCAAGTTTGTGGAATTGGTTTAACATAACAAATTGGCTGTGGTATATAAAATT
ATTCATAATGATAGTAGGAGGCTTGGTAGGTTTAAGAATAGTTTTTGCTGTACTTTCTATAGTGAATAGA
GTTAGGCAGGGATATTCACCATTATCGTTTCAGACCCACCTCCCAACCCCGAGGGGACCCGACAGGCCCG
AAGGAATAGAAGAAGAAGGTGGAGAGAGAGACAGAGACAGATCCATTCGATTAGTGAACGGATCGGCACT
GCGTGCGCCAATTCTGCAGACAAATGGCAGTATTCATCCACAATTTTAAAAGAAAAGGGGGGATTGGGGG
GTACAGTGCAGGGGAAAGAATAGTAGACATAATAGCAACAGACATACAAACTAAAGAATTACAAAAACAA
ATTACAAAAATTCAAAATTTTCGGGTTTATTACAGGGACAGCAGAGATCCAGTTTGGTTAATGGTACCCT
GCACTGGACACCCTTGGAAGCAAATCCCCTGCAGGTGCTGAGTCAGCAAGATGCTGAGTCAGCATCGTGC
TGAGTCAGCAGACTGCTGAGTCAGCACTATGCTGAGTCAGCAACTTGCTGAGTCAGCATGCTGCTGAGTC
AGCAGTATGCTGAGTCAGCAGGCGCGCCAGACGCTAGCGGGGGGCTATAAAAGGGGGTGGGGGCGTTCGT
CCTCACTCTAGATCTGCGATCTAAGTAAGCTTGGCATTCCGGTACTGTTGGTAAACCAGCTCGCCACCAT
GGTGAGCAAGGGCGAGGAGCTGTTCACCGGGGTGGTGCCCATCCTGGTCGAGCTGGACGGCGACGTAAAC
GGCCACAAGTTCAGCGTGTCCGGCGAGGGCGAGGGCGATGCCACCTACGGCAAGCTGACCCTGAAGTTCA
TCTGCACCACCGGCAAGCTGCCCGTGCCCTGGCCCACCCTCGTGACCACCCTGACCTGGGGCGTGCAGTG
CTTCGCCCGCTACCCCGACCACATGAAGCAGCACGACTTCTTCAAGTCCGCCATGCCCGAAGGCTACGTC
CAGGAGCGCACCATCTTCTTCAAGGACGACGGCAACTACAAGACCCGCGCCGAGCTTCCTGCCTGACACA
GCTCACTTCAAGAAGTGCACATGTCAGAACGTGGAATTAAGTGCATGGACGAGCTGTACAAGTAAAGGAT
CCGCTTGAAGGAATAATTAAAGCTAGCCGCTTGAAGGAATAATTAAAGATAGCCGCTTGAAGGAATAATT
AAAGCTAGCCGCTTGAAGGAATAATTAAAGCTAGCCGCTTGAAGGAATAATTAAAGCTTGTAAGCGGGAC
TCTGGGGTTGAATTCGGATCCGCTTGAAGGAATAATTAAAGCTAGCCGCTTGAAGGAATAATTAAAGATA
GCCGCTTGAAGGAATAATTAAAGCTAGCCGCTTGAAGGAATAATTAAAGCTAGCCGCTTGAAGGAATAAT
TAAAGCTTGTAAGCGGGACTCTGGGGTTAAAGCAAATTAAAAACAGGATGAAAAAGACTGATTGGCTCTT
CCTCAATGCTTGTGTGGGTGAAGTTCGAGGGCGACACCCTGGTGAACCGCATCGAGCTGAAGGGCATCGA
CTTCAAGGAGGACGGCAACATCCTGGGGCACAAGCTGGAGTACAACGCCATCAGCGACAACGTCTATATC
ACCGCCGACAAGCAGAAGAACGGCATCAAGGCCAACTTCAAGATCCGCCACAACATCGAGGACGGCAGCG
TGCAGCTCGCCGACCACTACCAGCAGAACACCCCCATCGGCGACGGCCCCGTGCTGCTGCCCGACAACCA
CTACCTGAGCACCCAGTCCAAGCTGAGCAAAGACCCCAACGAGAAGCGCGATCACATGGTCCTGCTGGAG
TTCGTGACCGCCGCCGGGATCACTCTCGGCATGGACGAGCTGTACAAGTAAGGATCCGCTTGAAGGAATA
ATTAAAGCTAGCCGCTTGAAGGAATAATTAAAGATAGCCGCTTGAAGGAATAATTAAAGCTAGCCGCTTG
AAGGAATAATTAAAGCTAGCCGCTTGAAGGAATAATTAAAGCTTGTAAGCGGGACTCTAGGGTTCGAAAT
GACCGACCAAGCCGATATCAAGCTTATCGATAATCAACCTCTGGATTACAAAATTTGTGAAAGATTGACT
GGTATTCTTAACTATGTTGCTCCTTTTACGCTATGTGGATACGCTGCTTTAATGCCTTTGTATCATGCTA
TTGCTTCCCGTATGGCTTTCATTTTCTCCTCCTTGTATAAATCCTGGTTGCTGTCTCTTTATGAGGAGTT
GTGGCCCGTTGTCAGGCAACGTGGCGTGGTGTGCACTGTGTTTGCTGACGCAACCCCCACTGGTTGGGGC
ATTGCCACCACCTGTCAGCTCCTTTCCGGGACTTTCGCTTTCCCCCTCCCTATTGCCACGGCGGAACTCA
TCGCCGCCTGCCTTGCCCGCTGCTGGACAGGGGCTCGGCTGTTGGGCACTGACAATTCCGTGGTGTTGTC
GGGGAAATCATCGTCCTTTCCTTGGCTGCTCGCCTGTGTTGCCACCTGGATTCTGCGCGGGACGTCCTTC
TGCTACGTCCCTTCGGCCCTCAATCCAGCGGACCTTCCTTCCCGCGGCCTGCTGCCGGCTCTGCGGCCTC
TTCCGCGTCTTCGCCTTCGCCCTCAGACGAGTCGGATCTCCCTTTGGGCCGCCTCCCCGCATCGATACCG
TCGACCTCGAGACCTAGAAAAACATGGAGCAATCACAAGTAGCAATACAGCAGCTACCAATGCTGATTGT
GCCTGGCTAGAAGCACAAGAGGAGGAGGAGGTGGGTTTTCCAGTCACACCTCAGGTACCTTTAAGACCAA
TGACTTACAAGGCAGCTGTAGATCTTAGCCACTTTTTAAAAGAAAAGGGGGGACTGGAAGGGCTAATTCA
CTCCCAACGAAGACAAGATATCCTTGATCTGTGGATCTACCACACACAAGGCTACTTCCCTGATTGGCAG
AACTACACACCAGGGCCAGGGATCAGATATCCACTGACCTTTGGATGGTGCTACAAGCTAGTACCAGTTG
AGCAAGAGAAGGTAGAAGAAGCCAATGAAGGAGAGAACACCCGCTTGTTACACCCTGTGAGCCTGCATGG
GATGGATGACCCGGAGAGAGAAGTATTAGAGTGGAGGTTTGACAGCCGCCTAGCATTTCATCACATGGCC
CGAGAGCTGCATCCGGACTGTACTGGGTCTCTCTGGTTAGACCAGATCTGAGCCTGGGAGCTCTCTGGCT
AACTAGGGAACCCACTGCTTAAGCCTCAATAAAGCTTGCCTTGAGTGCTTCAAGTAGTGTGTGCCCGTCT
GTTGTGTGACTCTGGTAACTAGAGATCCCTCAGACCCTTTTAGTCAGTGTGGAAAATCTCTAGCAGGGCC
CGTTTAAACCCGCTGATCAGCCTCGACTGTGCCTTCTAGTTGCCAGCCATCTGTTGTTTGCCCCTCCCCC
GTGCCTTCCTTGACCCTGGAAGGTGCCACTCCCACTGTCCTTTCCTAATAAAATGAGGAAATTGCATCGC
ATTGTCTGAGTAGGTGTCATTCTATTCTGGGGGGTGGGGTGGGGCAGGACAGCAAGGGGGAGGATTGGGA
AGACAATAGCAGGCATGCTGGGGATGCGGTGGGCTCTATGGCTTCTGAGGCGGAAAGAACCAGCTGGGGC
TCTAGGGGGTATCCCC
[124 nt withheld, positions 5617-5740]
C
[91 nt withheld, positions 5742-5832]
A
[49 nt withheld, positions 5834-5882]
CCTTTGACGTTGGAGTCCACGTTCTTT
[37 nt withheld, positions 5910-5946]
ACCCTATCTCGGTCTATTCTTTTGATTTATAAGGGATTTTGCCGATTTCGGCCTATTGGTTAAAAAATGA
GCTGATTTAACAAAAATTTAACGCGAATTAATTCTGTGGAATGTGTGTCAGTTAGGGTGTGGAAAGTCCC
CAGGCTCCCCAGCAGGCAGAAGTATGCAAAGCATGCATCTCAATTAGTCAGCAACCAGGTGTGGAAAGTC
CCCAGGCTCCCCAGCAGGCAGAAGTATGCAAAGCATGCATCTCAATTAGTCAGCAACCATAGTCCCGCCC
CTAACTCCGCCCATCCCGCCCCTAACTCCGCCCAGTTCCGCCCATTCTCCGCCCCATGGCTGACTAATTT
TTTTTATTTATGCAGAGGCCGAGGCCGCCTCTGCCTCTGAGCTATTCCAGAAGTAGTGAGGAGGCTTTTT
TGGAGGCCTAGGCTTTTGCAAAAAGCTCCCGGGAGCTTGTATATCCATTTTCGGATCTGATCAGCACGTG
TTGACAATTAATCATCGGCATAGTATATCGGCATAGTATAATACGACAAGGTGAGGAACTAAACCATGGC
CAAGTTGACCAGTGCCGTTCCGGTGCTCACCGCGCGCGACGTCGCCGGAGCGGTCGAGTTCTGGACCGAC
CGGCTCGGGTTCTCCCGGGACTTCGTGGAGGACGACTTCGCCGGTGTGGTCCGGGACGACGTGACCCTGT
TCATCAGCGCGGTCCAGGACCAGGTGGTGCCGGACAACACCCTGGCCTGGGTGTGGGTGCGCGGCCTGGA
CGAGCTGTACGCCGAGTGGTCGGAGGTCGTGTCCACGAACTTCCGGGACGCCTCCGGGCCGGCCATGACC
GAGATCGGCGAGCAGCCGTGGGGGCGGGAGTTCGCCCTGCGCGACCCGGCCGGCAACTGCGTGCACTTCG
TGGCCGAGGAGCAGGACTGACACGTGCTACGAGATTTCGATTCCACCGCCGCCTTCTATGAAAGGTTGGG
CTTCGGAATCGTTTTCCGGGACGCCGGCTGGATGATCCTCCAGCGCGGGGATCTCATGCTGGAGTTCTTC
GCCCACCCCAACTTGTTTATTGCAGCTTATAATGGTTACAAATAAAGCAATAGCATCACAAATTTCACAA
ATAAAGCATTTTTTTCACTGCATTCTAGTTGTGGTTTGTCCAAACTCATCAATGTATCTTATCATGTCTG
TATACCGTCGACCTCTAGCTAGAGCTTGGCGTAATCATGGTCATAGCTGTTTCCTGTGTGAAATTGTTAT
CCGCTCACAATTCCACACAACATACGAGCCGGAAGCATAAAGTGTAAAGCCTGGGGTGCCTAATGAGTGA
GCTAACTCACATTAATTGCGTTGCGCTCACTGCCCGCTTTCCAGTCGGGAAACCTGTCGTGCCAGCTGCA
TTAATGAATCGGCCAACGCGCGGGGAGAGGCGGTTTGCGTATTGGGCGCTCTTCCGCTTCCTCGCTCACT
GACTCGCTGCGCTCGGTCGTTCGGCTGCGGCGAGCGGTATCAGCTCACTCAAAGGCGGTAATACGGTTAT
CCACAGAATCAGGGGATAACGCAGGAAAGAACATGTGAGCAAAAGGCCAGCAAAAGGCCAGGAACCGTAA
AAAGGCCGCGTTGCTGGCGTTTTTCCATAGGCTCCGCCCCCCTGACGAGCATCACAAAAATCGACGCTCA
AGTCAGAGGTGGCGAAACCCGACAGGACTATAAAGATACCAGGCGTTTCCCCCTGGAAGCTCCCTCGTGC
GCTCTCCTGTTCCGACCCTGCCGCTTACCGGATACCTGTCCGCCTTTCTCCCTTCGGGAAGCGTGGCGCT
TTCTCATAGCTCACGCTGTAGGTATCTCAGTTCGGTGTAGGTCGTTCGCTCCAAGCTGGGCTGTGTGCAC
GAACCCCCCGTTCAGCCCGACCGCTGCGCCTTATCCGGTAACTATCGTCTTGAGTCCAACCCGGTAAGAC
ACGACTTATCGCCACTGGCAGCAGCCACTGGTAACAGGATTAGCAGAGCGAGGTATGTAGGCGGTGCTAC
AGAGTTCTTGAAGTGGTGGCCTAACTACGGCTACACTAGAAGAACAGTATTTGGTATCTGCGCTCTGCTG
AAGCCAGTTACCTTCGGAAAAAGAGTTGGTAGCTCTTGATCCGGCAAACAAACCACCGCTGGTAGCGGTG
GTTTTTTTGTTTGCAAGCAGCAGATTACGCGCAGAAAAAAAGGATCTCAAGAAGATCCTTTGATCTTTTC
TACGGGGTCTGACGCTCAGTGGAACGAAAACTCACGTTAAGGGATTTTGGTCATGAGATTATCAAAAAGG
ATCTTCACCTAGATCCTTTTAAATTAAAAATGAAGTTTTAAATCAATCTAAAGTATATATGAGTAAACTT
GGTCTGACAGTTACCAATGCTTAATCAGTGAGGCACCTATCTCAGCGATCTGTCTATTTCGTTCATCCAT
AGTTGCCTGACTCCCCGTCGTGTAGATAACTACGATACGGGAGGGCTTACCATCTGGCCCCAGTGCTGCA
ATGATACCGCGAGACCCACGCTCACCGGCTCCAGATTTATCAGCAATAAACCAGCCAGCCGGAAGGGCCG
AGCGCAGAAGTGGTCCTGCAACTTTATCCGCCTCCATCCAGTCTATTAATTGTTGCCGGGAAGCTAGAGT
AAGTAGTTCGCCAGTTAATAGTTTGCGCAACGTTGTTGCCATTGCTACAGGCATCGTGGTGTCACGCTCG
TCGTTTGGTATGGCTTCATTCAGCTCCGGTTCCCAACGATCAAGGCGAGTTACATGATCCCCCATGTTGT
GCAAAAAAGCGGTTAGCTCCTTCGGTCCTCCGATCGTTGTCAGAAGTAAGTTGGCCGCAGTGTTATCACT
CATGGTTATGGCAGCACTGCATAATTCTCTTACTGTCATGCCATCCGTAAGATGCTTTTCTGTGACTGGT
GAGTACTCAACCAAGTCATTCTGAGAATAGTGTATGCGGCGACCGAGTTGCTCTTGCCCGGCGTCAATAC
GGGATAATACCGCGCCACATAGCAGAACTTTAAAAGTGCTCATCATTGGAAAACGTTCTTCGGGGCGAAA
ACTCTCAAGGATCTTACCGCTGTTGAGATCCAGTTCGATGTAACCCACTCGTGCACCCAACTGATCTTCA
GCATCTTTTACTTTCACCAGCGTTTCTGGGTGAGCAAAAACAGGAAGGCAAAATGCCGCAAAAAAGGGAA
TAAGGGCGACACGGAAATGTTGAATACTCATACTCTTCCTTTTTCAATATTATTGAAGCATTTATCAGGG
TTATTGTCTCATGAGCGGATACATATTTGAATGTATTTAGAAAAATAAACAAATAGGGGTTCCGCGCACA
TTTCCCCGAAAAGTGCCACCTGACGTCGACGGATCGGGAGATCTCCCGATCCCCTATGGTGCACTCTCAG
TACAATCTGCTCTGATGCCGCATAGTTAAGCCAGTATCTGCTCCCTGCTTGTGTGTTGGAGGTCGCTGAG
TAGTGCGCGAGCAAAATTTAAGCTACAACAAGGCAAGGCTTGACCGACAATTGCATGAAGAATCTGCTTA
GGGTTAGGCGTTTTGCGCTGCTTCGCGATGTACGGGCCAG
Features (pLannotate 1.2.2; 30 found; start..end, strand, type, name):
     12..391     +  enhancer       CMV enhancer: human cytomegalovirus immediate early enhancer
    392..591     +  promoter       CMV promoter: human cytomegalovirus (CMV) immediate early promoter
    609..789     +  LTR            5' LTR (truncated): truncated 5' long terminal repeat (LTR) from HIV-1
    836..961     +  misc_feature   HIV-1 Ψ: packaging signal of human immunodeficiency virus type 1
    945..1308    +  CDS            HIV-1 gag (fragment): gag protein from human immunodeficiency virus 1; gag
   1454..1687    +  misc_feature   RRE: The Rev response element (RRE) of HIV-1 allows for Rev-dependent mRNA export from the nucleus to the cytoplasm.
   2064..2164    +  CDS            Rev (fragment): human immunodeficiency virus 1 (HIV-1) Rev protein; rev; enhances nuclear export of unspliced and incompletely spliced viral mRNAs
   2214..2331    +  misc_feature   cPPT/CTS: central polypurine tract and central termination sequence of HIV-1
   2656..3546    +  CDS            cEGFP: cEGFP is a basic (constitutively fluorescent) green fluorescent protein published in 2008, derived from Aequorea victoria.
   3556..3837    +  CDS            cEGFP (fragment): cEGFP is a basic (constitutively fluorescent) green fluorescent protein published in 2008, derived from Aequorea victoria.
   4003..4022    +  misc_feature   MCS (fragment): pBluescript multiple cloning site
   4022..4610    +  misc_feature   WPRE: woodchuck hepatitis virus posttranscriptional regulatory element
   4547..5128    +  CDS            nef (fragment): NEF_HV1H2 - Experimental evidence at protein level: Swiss-Prot protein existence level 1. Extracellular Nef protein targets CD4(+) T-lymphocytes for apoptosis by interacting with CXCR4 surface receptors. From Human immunodeficiency virus type 1 group M subtype B (isolate HXB2) (HIV-1).
   5135..5315    +  LTR            5' LTR (truncated): truncated 5' long terminal repeat (LTR) from HIV-1
   5347..5571    +  polyA_signal   bGH poly(A) signal: bovine growth hormone polyadenylation signal
   5575..5596    +  promoter       SV40 promoter (fragment): SV40 enhancer and early promoter
   5617..6045    +  rep_origin     f1 ori (sequence partly withheld): f1 bacteriophage origin of replication; arrow indicates direction of (+) strand synthesis
   6059..6388    +  promoter       SV40 promoter: SV40 enhancer and early promoter
   6436..6483    +  promoter       EM7 promoter: synthetic bacterial promoter&nbsp
   6502..6876    +  CDS            BleoR: antibiotic-binding protein; Sh ble from Streptoalloteichus hindustanus; confers resistance to bleomycin, phleomycin, and Zeocin™
   6886..7011    +  CDS            ble (fragment): BLE_KLEPN - Experimental evidence at protein level: Swiss-Prot protein existence level 1. Binding protein with a strong affinity to the bleomycin family of antibiotics. Binds to CL990; an antimitotic-antibiotic compound. From Klebsiella pneumoniae.
   7006..7127    +  polyA_signal   SV40 poly(A) signal: SV40 polyadenylation signal
   7200..7216    -  protein_bind   lac operator: The lac repressor binds to the lac operator to inhibit transcription in E. coli. This inhibition can be relieved by adding lactose or isopropyl-β-D-thiogalactopyranoside (IPTG). lac repressor encoded by lacI
   7224..7254    -  promoter       lac promoter: promoter for the E. coli lac operon
   7269..7290    -  protein_bind   CAP binding site: CAP binding activates transcription in the presence of cAMP. E. coli catabolite activator protein
   7303..7395    -  CDS            lacI (fragment): lac repressor; lacI; The lac repressor binds to the lac operator to inhibit transcription in E. coli. This inhibition can be relieved by adding lactose or isopropyl-β-D-thiogalactopyranoside (IPTG).
   7578..8166    -  rep_origin     ori: high-copy-number ColE1/pMB1/pBR322/pUC origin of replication
   8337..9197    -  CDS            AmpR: β-lactamase; bla; confers resistance to ampicillin, carbenicillin, and related antibiotics
   9198..9302    -  promoter       AmpR promoter: bla
   9361..9413    -  misc_feature   bom (fragment): basis of mobility region from pBR322
