[The description below was written by a language model from this plasmid's Addgene catalogue record and pLannotate feature annotations shown in this document.]
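Description:
pLN553 (FuGW-S(MAFK)p-Sponge7) is a third-generation-style HIV-1 lentiviral transfer plasmid built on the FUGW backbone, intended for mammalian expression and synthetic-biology applications. It is propagated in E. coli through a high-copy ColE1/pUC-type origin with ampicillin resistance (AmpR), and it also carries an f1 origin. The backbone includes an SV40 promoter/EM7 promoter–BleoR cassette with an SV40 poly(A) signal, which lies outside the LTR-flanked region. Viral genomic RNA is transcribed from a CMV enhancer/promoter fused to a truncated 5' LTR. It contains the Ψ packaging signal with a gag fragment, the RRE for Rev-dependent nuclear export, and the cPPT/CTS. A WPRE precedes the second truncated LTR, and a bGH poly(A) signal follows it.

The payload, described as synthetic, is "Module 2" of a multi-part RNA-based gene circuit developed for cancer immunotherapy. In it a synthetic promoter designated S(MAFK)p, by its name presumably responsive to the transcription factor MAFK, drives expression of "sponge 7", described as the optimized sponge. Sponges of this kind are generally transcripts carrying repeated microRNA binding sites that sequester a target microRNA, but the record does not state which microRNA is targeted. The automated annotation does not label either the synthetic promoter or the sponge sites. Between the cPPT and the WPRE it instead detects an EGFP-like coding region followed by a second partial EGFP-like segment, suggesting that the sponge transcript is associated with a fluorescent-protein sequence. The exact architecture is not spelled out in the record. The construct is meant to be used together with the other circuit modules, so that sponge output depends on the activity of the synthetic promoter in the transduced cell.
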