Addgene plasmid #105203: pLN553 (FuGW-S(MAFK)p-Sponge7)
Purpose: Module 2 - synthetic promoter MAFK drives sponge 7 ,"optimized sponge" expression. (see PMID: 29056342 for detailed information)
Depositing lab: Timothy Lu. Depositing organization: Massachusetts Institute of Technology. Publication: Synthetic RNA-Based Immunomodulatory Gene Circuits for Cancer Immunotherapy. Nissim L, Wu MR, Pery E, Binder-Nissim A, Suzuki HI, Stupp D, Wehrspaun C, Tabach Y, Sharp PA, Lu TK. Cell. 2017 Nov 16;171(5):1138-1150.e15. doi: 10.1016/j.cell.2017.09.049. Epub 2017 Oct 19. PubMed 29056342.
Backbone
  Vector backbone: FUGW
  Vector type: Mammalian Expression, Lentiviral, Synthetic Biology
Growth in bacteria
  Bacterial resistance: Ampicillin, 100 μg/mL
  Growth temperature: 37°C
  Growth strain: NEB Stable
  Copy number: Unknown
Gene/Insert
  Gene/Insert name: S(MAFK)p-Sponge7
  Species: Synthetic
Terms and licenses: Academic/Nonprofit Terms; Industry Terms: Not Available to Industry
How to cite: pLN553 (FuGW-S(MAFK)p-Sponge7) was a gift from Timothy Lu (Addgene plasmid # 105203 ; http://n2t.net/addgene:105203 ; RRID:Addgene_105203)
